>Addgene plasmid #182623 | pOME0294M | addgene full sequence | sequence record 367109 | Addgene NGS Result
GACGGATCGGGAGATCTCCCGATCCCCTATGGTGCACTCTCAGTACAATCTGCTCTGATGCCGCATAGTT
AAGCCAGTATCTGCTCCCTGCTTGTGTGTTGGAGGTCGCTGAGTAGTGCGCGAGCAAAATTTAAGCTACA
ACAAGGCAAGGCTTGACCGACAATTGCATGAAGAATCTGCTTAGGGTTAGGCGTTTTGCGCTGCTTCGCG
ATGTACGGGCCAGATATACGCGTTGACATTGATTATTGACTAGTTATTAATAGTAATCAATTACGGGGTC
ATTAGTTCATAGCCCATATATGGAGTTCCGCGTTACATAACTTACGGTAAATGGCCCGCCTGGCTGACCG
CCCAACGACCCCCGCCCATTGACGTCAATAATGACGTATGTTCCCATAGTAACGCCAATAGGGACTTTCC
ATTGACGTCAATGGGTGGAGTATTTACGGTAAACTGCCCACTTGGCAGTACATCAAGTGTATCATATGCC
AAGTACGCCCCCTATTGACGTCAATGACGGTAAATGGCCCGCCTGGCATTATGCCCAGTACATGACCTTA
TGGGACTTTCCTACTTGGCAGTACATCTACGTATTAGTCATCGCTATTACCATGGTGATGCGGTTTTGGC
AGTACATCAATGGGCGTGGATAGCGGTTTGACTCACGGGGATTTCCAAGTCTCCACCCCATTGACGTCAA
TGGGAGTTTGTTTTGGCACCAAAATCAACGGGACTTTCCAAAATGTCGTAACAACTCCGCCCCATTGACG
CAAATGGGCGGTAGGCGTGTACGGTGGGAGGTCTATATAAGCAGAGCTCTCTGGCTAACTAGAGAACCCA
CTGCTTACTGGCTTATCGAAATTAATACGACTCACTATAGGGAGACCCAAGCTGGCTAGCGTTTAAACGG
GCCCTCTAGACTCGAGCGGCCGCACTGTTCCATTTCTAGCTGGAAAAATAACATATGACTTGTTACGCAC
AAATGTTACCACATCCACCCTCGTCTCAAGCGGTTCGAGATGCAGGCTTGTCAGCCCACAGTCCCGAGAA
TAATTCACAAGCCACATGAACTGGTTTCGGCGCCTTGGATCCAACCCAGACATGTCCAGCATGGTCCGTT
TTTTCCTAGCCCGCCACGAAAAGTCCTCTCAATCCCTGCACGACTAATACACCTGTTCGAAGACGAGCAT
TTACGTGGCGACCATGTAGACTTGCTGTCGACAGGTTTTTTTTGTTTCCAAGTCGACGTGCAATTTTAGA
CATAGGACTTTCAGGAGCATTTACTGTCAAAGATGGTTCTTTTTGAAAAAATGGTGCGACCGGTAGGTGA
CTTTCCTCCCTCGTGTGCAGGGCAACACGCAACAATCCTATAGGGATTGAAGCCTCGCCTCTGCCGGCCT
GCGAGGGTGTTTTACCCTCTCCGTGGTGAGACACGTCAGGCGCCAGCCCCCAAGACTAAGGTCCCCGCGG
CACACCCCCATAACCTCTCAGTTTTGAGACCCGTCAGGGAATTACTCGAGAGAGAGTTTTGGATACGTCG
GTCGCAGGTGATCACCGTCGTACGGCAATTATTGTGGGGAATAGAACAGCAACGGTTCAAACATGTTGAC
GACGTCCCTTATTCGGTTTAAGCGGGATCGGCGCCCTTGGTCCATGCCGAGCGAAACAGCCACGACCTGG
TTATAGACTTACCAGAAACGTTCCATATCCCAGAAGAGTTGCAAATCTCGCCCATGCACCGTCAGACCTA
ACTCCCACCGCTGCCTGTCCCATAGATTGAGGACTTCATAGACTAGGGTCCTGCCCATTACTATGGATTT
GTCTACCAACTTGTCCACTAGAAATTCCCCGGAAGAGCTACAGTAACATTTTTGATACTGTGCGGTGAGA
GAGGAATCCCATTCTTCGAAGCCGCCAGGACACACCTTTCGAAGCAGCCGGAGAGCCTGCTTGACTTCCG
GGTTGAGATGGTCACACACGAGGAATATTTACTGCGTATGCTTTGTTAGATGCTAGGGTCACTGGATTTA
TCTCACCACCTTCTACACACGTAAGCCTAATACTTTCTTACAAGGTTCGAACCACGCGATACACCAGACA
AATGTCTGTAATTGTACAAATTGGAAAAGACGAAAAAAGCACGGAGAGCTTACTCCTGGTTTCCGCGCCG
GCCCATGTTGCACGGTACGCGTCTCCGTAGGGTTCCGTAATAAGCCTAGGAGTGCCTCTCCTAGAATAAG
ACGTGTCTTTTCCGTAAAGACTGTCGGCGTACGTCGCCCCACTCGGACGGAGGTCGGTATACATTCGATG
ATGTGCTTTATATGTGACTTTACTTCCGGTTTACGGACCCCCGGACCTCCGCTGAGCAGACGTTAGCCTC
CGGGTAATACTATAATTGGAGAAGGGATGACTTCGAGATGTTGTGCATGCTATGGCGGCCCGACGAGAGA
CTCGTCAGGTCCCGGGAGACGGAAAACCAAAAGGTTGGCCAGATGGAAGGCTCCTAATACCGCGGCGACC
TCTAGTACTGGTTCCCAGTCGAGCGGGGACTTTTGAAAATGTCGTAGTGGCCAAGACGACTCTTTGCGGC
CGGTTAATGGTGGCCGTTCCAGTGACCTGACAGGATAGGTCCTTCGCCAGAGTACGGTCTTAGAAATTAA
AACGGTTAGGACCTCGGTCCTGACAACGGCCGAAGGTACCATCTGGAGTCGCTACACGACCGTTTTGGGC
GGCAATAAGACTCGCGGGGACGGGACTCGGTCAAACAGTAATCGTTTGGGGTAGGGTTGTACGGCGTGTG
GCAGTCGTAGTAGGGGAAATTGGGTAGCCCATGTCTGGGCCGCAAATAATCATGCACCGTCCGGCGCAGT
GTCTTATACCACATGTTGTGTAGGTGGCGCGGGAATTTTGGCCGGTGGCCATCAAGTGTCTGCCACAGTC
AGTTCCGCCAACGAGTTCCCCGGCACTAATGACGCTGTTGCCACGGCGTCCGTTACGGTCGCGCCCCATG
GCCTCCCCTCAACGGACATTACAGTCGCAGGTGAGGACGTTCTCTAGTCCAGCGACGTACAAAACAGCGT
CTCTTGTGGCCTCTAAGAGGGCTGTTGGGCTCGAGAAAGGACTGCAGTACAGTGGGAACGCTAGGCTTGT
GCCAATATCACCGGGTCGTTAAAGTTGGTGGCGTTACGCAATGCAACAACGTCCAATGGACACGGGGGAG
AAGCTGTGGTGGGGGGCTAAGTTGTCAGGCCCGGGGCCACCACGTCAACGGTTGTCATCAGGGAGACGGC
CGGTCGCGCAAGGAGGGCCGCGAGCGGGTTGGTCTTCGGAGCCCGCTTCTCGAAGGCCCGCCAGTACTGC
CTCTGGTTCCACACGGCACATCTCTAAGTTGCCGCCGCCGATGCCGCCGTCTCCGCTGTTGTGGGTTTGC
TTTCGTCTCTTCGTTTCTCTCCTCGAGTTTCTTCGCATTCCGAAACTGGCACGGTCTTCGGCTGTGGTGC
GGTAGCTGGTGCTGTGGACCATGGAGAAACCCTAGTTAATGGTGGGGGGTCCTACACGTGCGGTGCCTAC
AGCGGTGCAGACTCCCTGGTAGCCTCCGTGTTGGGGGCGATGACAGCAATGGGGGCGGTGACCTGCATCT
AGTCTCAGATAAGCGGGACAATCTGCTTCGCCCGGGACTTTGTACCCTACAGCCCAGCGGAGAGAGGGGG
TGACTGCTGCGCGACAACAGGTCATAAGACGTTCCTGACATGGTCGACCTGTGCGGTGGCGGAGACGCCA
GTGGGAGGGGGCGAAGGAAGCCGGGCCTCAGAGGCCGCCTATATGGCAGTGGAAGACCACCTCTCGAATT
CCACCACACTGGACTAGTGGATCCGAGCTCGGTACCAAGCTTAAGTTTAAACCGCTGATCAGCCTCGACT
GTGCCTTCTAGTTGCCAGCCATCTGTTGTTTGCCCCTCCCCCGTGCCTTCCTTGACCCTGGAAGGTGCCA
CTCCCACTGTCCTTTCCTAATAAAATGAGGAAATTGCATCGCATTGTCTGAGTAGGTGTCATTCTATTCT
GGGGGGTGGGGTGGGGCAGGACAGCAAGGGGGAGGATTGGGAAGACAATAGCAGGCATGCTGGGGATGCG
GTGGGCTCTATGGCTTCTGAGGCGGAAAGAACCAGCTGGGGCTCTAGGGGGTATCCCC
[124 nt withheld, positions 4189-4312]
C
[91 nt withheld, positions 4314-4404]
A
[49 nt withheld, positions 4406-4454]
CCTTTGACGTTGGAGTCCACGTTCTTT
[37 nt withheld, positions 4482-4518]
ACCCTATCTCGGTCTATTCTTTTGATTTATAAGGGATTTTGCCGATTTCGGCCTATTGGTTAAAAAATGA
GCTGATTTAACAAAAATTTAACGCGAATTAATTCTGTGGAATGTGTGTCAGTTAGGGTGTGGAAAGTCCC
CAGGCTCCCCAGCAGGCAGAAGTATGCAAAGCATGCATCTCAATTAGTCAGCAACCAGGTGTGGAAAGTC
CCCAGGCTCCCCAGCAGGCAGAAGTATGCAAAGCATGCATCTCAATTAGTCAGCAACCATAGTCCCGCCC
CTAACTCCGCCCATCCCGCCCCTAACTCCGCCCAGTTCCGCCCATTCTCCGCCCCATGGCTGACTAATTT
TTTTTATTTATGCAGAGGCCGAGGCCGCCTCTGCCTCTGAGCTATTCCAGAAGTAGTGAGGAGGCTTTTT
TGGAGGCCTAGGCTTTTGCAAAAAGCTCCCGGGAGCTTGTATATCCATTTTCGGATCTGATCAAGAGACA
GGATGAGGATCGTTTCGCATGATTGAACAAGATGGATTGCACGCAGGTTCTCCGGCCGCTTGGGTGGAGA
GGCTATTCGGCTATGACTGGGCACAACAGACAATCGGCTGCTCTGATGCCGCCGTGTTCCGGCTGTCAGC
GCAGGGGCGCCCGGTTCTTTTTGTCAAGACCGACCTGTCCGGTGCCCTGAATGAACTGCAGGACGAGGCA
GCGCGGCTATCGTGGCTGGCCACGACGGGCGTTCCTTGCGCAGCTGTGCTCGACGTTGTCACTGAAGCGG
GAAGGGACTGGCTGCTATTGGGCGAAGTGCCGGGGCAGGATCTCCTGTCATCTCACCTTGCTCCTGCCGA
GAAAGTATCCATCATGGCTGATGCAATGCGGCGGCTGCATACGCTTGATCCGGCTACCTGCCCATTCGAC
CACCAAGCGAAACATCGCATCGAGCGAGCACGTACTCGGATGGAAGCCGGTCTTGTCGATCAGGATGATC
TGGACGAAGAGCATCAGGGGCTCGCGCCAGCCGAACTGTTCGCCAGGCTCAAGGCGCGCATGCCCGACGG
CGAGGATCTCGTCGTGACCCATGGCGATGCCTGCTTGCCGAATATCATGGTGGAAAATGGCCGCTTTTCT
GGATTCATCGACTGTGGCCGGCTGGGTGTGGCGGACCGCTATCAGGACATAGCGTTGGCTACCCGTGATA
TTGCTGAAGAGCTTGGCGGCGAATGGGCTGACCGCTTCCTCGTGCTTTACGGTATCGCCGCTCCCGATTC
GCAGCGCATCGCCTTCTATCGCCTTCTTGACGAGTTCTTCTGAGCGGGACTCTGGGGTTCGAAATGACCG
ACCAAGCGACGCCCAACCTGCCATCACGAGATTTCGATTCCACCGCCGCCTTCTATGAAAGGTTGGGCTT
CGGAATCGTTTTCCGGGACGCCGGCTGGATGATCCTCCAGCGCGGGGATCTCATGCTGGAGTTCTTCGCC
CACCCCAACTTGTTTATTGCAGCTTATAATGGTTACAAATAAAGCAATAGCATCACAAATTTCACAAATA
AAGCATTTTTTTCACTGCATTCTAGTTGTGGTTTGTCCAAACTCATCAATGTATCTTATCATGTCTGTAT
ACCGTCGACCTCTAGCTAGAGCTTGGCGTAATCATGGTCATAGCTGTTTCCTGTGTGAAATTGTTATCCG
CTCACAATTCCACACAACATACGAGCCGGAAGCATAAAGTGTAAAGCCTGGGGTGCCTAATGAGTGAGCT
AACTCACATTAATTGCGTTGCGCTCACTGCCCGCTTTCCAGTCGGGAAACCTGTCGTGCCAGCTGCATTA
ATGAATCGGCCAACGCGCGGGGAGAGGCGGTTTGCGTATTGGGCGCTCTTCCGCTTCCTCGCTCACTGAC
TCGCTGCGCTCGGTCGTTCGGCTGCGGCGAGCGGTATCAGCTCACTCAAAGGCGGTAATACGGTTATCCA
CAGAATCAGGGGATAACGCAGGAAAGAACATGTGAGCAAAAGGCCAGCAAAAGGCCAGGAACCGTAAAAA
GGCCGCGTTGCTGGCGTTTTTCCATAGGCTCCGCCCCCCTGACGAGCATCACAAAAATCGACGCTCAAGT
CAGAGGTGGCGAAACCCGACAGGACTATAAAGATACCAGGCGTTTCCCCCTGGAAGCTCCCTCGTGCGCT
CTCCTGTTCCGACCCTGCCGCTTACCGGATACCTGTCCGCCTTTCTCCCTTCGGGAAGCGTGGCGCTTTC
TCATAGCTCACGCTGTAGGTATCTCAGTTCGGTGTAGGTCGTTCGCTCCAAGCTGGGCTGTGTGCACGAA
CCCCCCGTTCAGCCCGACCGCTGCGCCTTATCCGGTAACTATCGTCTTGAGTCCAACCCGGTAAGACACG
ACTTATCGCCACTGGCAGCAGCCACTGGTAACAGGATTAGCAGAGCGAGGTATGTAGGCGGTGCTACAGA
GTTCTTGAAGTGGTGGCCTAACTACGGCTACACTAGAAGAACAGTATTTGGTATCTGCGCTCTGCTGAAG
CCAGTTACCTTCGGAAAAAGAGTTGGTAGCTCTTGATCCGGCAAACAAACCACCGCTGGTAGCGGTGGTT
TTTTTGTTTGCAAGCAGCAGATTACGCGCAGAAAAAAAGGATCTCAAGAAGATCCTTTGATCTTTTCTAC
GGGGTCTGACGCTCAGTGGAACGAAAACTCACGTTAAGGGATTTTGGTCATGAGATTATCAAAAAGGATC
TTCACCTAGATCCTTTTAAATTAAAAATGAAGTTTTAAATCAATCTAAAGTATATATGAGTAAACTTGGT
CTGACAGTTACCAATGCTTAATCAGTGAGGCACCTATCTCAGCGATCTGTCTATTTCGTTCATCCATAGT
TGCCTGACTCCCCGTCGTGTAGATAACTACGATACGGGAGGGCTTACCATCTGGCCCCAGTGCTGCAATG
ATACCGCGAGACCCACGCTCACCGGCTCCAGATTTATCAGCAATAAACCAGCCAGCCGGAAGGGCCGAGC
GCAGAAGTGGTCCTGCAACTTTATCCGCCTCCATCCAGTCTATTAATTGTTGCCGGGAAGCTAGAGTAAG
TAGTTCGCCAGTTAATAGTTTGCGCAACGTTGTTGCCATTGCTACAGGCATCGTGGTGTCACGCTCGTCG
TTTGGTATGGCTTCATTCAGCTCCGGTTCCCAACGATCAAGGCGAGTTACATGATCCCCCATGTTGTGCA
AAAAAGCGGTTAGCTCCTTCGGTCCTCCGATCGTTGTCAGAAGTAAGTTGGCCGCAGTGTTATCACTCAT
GGTTATGGCAGCACTGCATAATTCTCTTACTGTCATGCCATCCGTAAGATGCTTTTCTGTGACTGGTGAG
TACTCAACCAAGTCATTCTGAGAATAGTGTATGCGGCGACCGAGTTGCTCTTGCCCGGCGTCAATACGGG
ATAATACCGCGCCACATAGCAGAACTTTAAAAGTGCTCATCATTGGAAAACGTTCTTCGGGGCGAAAACT
CTCAAGGATCTTACCGCTGTTGAGATCCAGTTCGATGTAACCCACTCGTGCACCCAACTGATCTTCAGCA
TCTTTTACTTTCACCAGCGTTTCTGGGTGAGCAAAAACAGGAAGGCAAAATGCCGCAAAAAAGGGAATAA
GGGCGACACGGAAATGTTGAATACTCATACTCTTCCTTTTTCAATATTATTGAAGCATTTATCAGGGTTA
TTGTCTCATGAGCGGATACATATTTGAATGTATTTAGAAAAATAAACAAATAGGGGTTCCGCGCACATTT
CCCCGAAAAGTGCCACCTGACGTC
Features (pLannotate 1.2.2; 19 found; start..end, strand, type, name):
     28..80      -  misc_feature   bom (fragment): basis of mobility region from pBR322
    235..614     +  enhancer       CMV enhancer: human cytomegalovirus immediate early enhancer
    615..818     +  promoter       CMV promoter: human cytomegalovirus (CMV) immediate early promoter
    814..847     +  LTR            5' LTR (truncated) (fragment): truncated 5' long terminal repeat (LTR) from HIV-1
    863..881     +  promoter       T7 promoter: promoter for bacteriophage T7 RNA polymerase
   3919..4143    +  polyA_signal   bGH poly(A) signal: bovine growth hormone polyadenylation signal
   4147..4168    +  promoter       SV40 promoter (fragment): SV40 enhancer and early promoter
   4189..4617    +  rep_origin     f1 ori (sequence partly withheld): f1 bacteriophage origin of replication; arrow indicates direction of (+) strand synthesis
   4631..4960    +  promoter       SV40 promoter: SV40 enhancer and early promoter
   5027..5818    +  CDS            neo: KKA2_KLEPN - Also known as kan, nptII. Experimental evidence at protein level: Swiss-Prot protein existence level 1. Resistance to kanamycin, neomycin, paromomycin, ribostamycin, butirosin and gentamicin B. From Klebsiella pneumoniae.
   5842..6000    +  CDS            ble (fragment): BLE_KLEPN - Experimental evidence at protein level: Swiss-Prot protein existence level 1. Binding protein with a strong affinity to the bleomycin family of antibiotics. Binds to CL990; an antimitotic-antibiotic compound. From Klebsiella pneumoniae.
   5995..6116    +  polyA_signal   SV40 poly(A) signal: SV40 polyadenylation signal
   6189..6205    -  protein_bind   lac operator: The lac repressor binds to the lac operator to inhibit transcription in E. coli. This inhibition can be relieved by adding lactose or isopropyl-β-D-thiogalactopyranoside (IPTG). lac repressor encoded by lacI
   6213..6243    -  promoter       lac promoter: promoter for the E. coli lac operon
   6258..6279    -  protein_bind   CAP binding site: CAP binding activates transcription in the presence of cAMP. E. coli catabolite activator protein
   6292..6384    -  CDS            lacI (fragment): lac repressor; lacI; The lac repressor binds to the lac operator to inhibit transcription in E. coli. This inhibition can be relieved by adding lactose or isopropyl-β-D-thiogalactopyranoside (IPTG).
   6567..7155    -  rep_origin     ori: high-copy-number ColE1/pMB1/pBR322/pUC origin of replication
   7326..8186    -  CDS            AmpR: β-lactamase; bla; confers resistance to ampicillin, carbenicillin, and related antibiotics
   8187..8291    -  promoter       AmpR promoter: bla
