[The description below was written by a language model from this plasmid's Addgene catalogue record and pLannotate feature annotations shown in this document.]
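Description:
pOME0294M is a mammalian expression plasmid built on the pcDNA3.1(-) backbone that carries a roughly 2.9 kb fragment of Kaposi's sarcoma-associated herpesvirus (KSHV) described as "anti-RTA_3Kb_Reverse". The name suggests a sequence from the RTA locus related to an antisense transcript and cloned in the reverse orientation, but the record gives no further detail on its boundaries, coding potential or orientation relative to the promoter. The insert is noted to carry a deletion at position 2853. The repository's sequencing also found two extra C nucleotides relative to the depositor's reference, which are not known to affect function. The feature table leaves the region between the T7 promoter and the bGH polyadenylation signal unannotated, which is consistent in size with the viral insert sitting there.

Expression in mammalian cells is driven by the human CMV immediate-early enhancer and promoter, with transcripts terminated by the bGH poly(A) signal. The T7 promoter just upstream of the cloning site allows in vitro transcription of the insert strand. A separate SV40 early promoter drives the neomycin phosphotransferase gene, followed by an SV40 poly(A) signal, which permits G418 selection of stably transfected cells. The SV40 element also includes that virus's origin. In bacteria the plasmid replicates from a high-copy ColE1/pUC-type origin and is selected with ampicillin through β-lactamase, and an f1 origin permits single-stranded DNA production. Short annotated fragments such as the HIV-1 LTR, ble, lacI and bom matches are probably backbone remnants or incidental matches rather than functional parts. The record states no specific application beyond expressing this KSHV sequence; a reverse-orientation clone may be one of a set of orientation variants.
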