Addgene plasmid #182623: pOME0294M
Purpose: KSHV anti-RTA_3Kb_Reverse
Depositing lab: Dirk Dittmer. Depositing organization: University of North Carolina at Chapel Hill.
Backbone
  Vector backbone: pCDNA3.1 (-)
  Vector type: Mammalian Expression
Growth in bacteria
  Bacterial resistance: Ampicillin, 100 μg/mL
  Growth temperature: 37°C
  Growth strain: DH5alpha
  Copy number: High Copy
Gene/Insert
  Gene/Insert name: KSHV anti-RTA_3Kb_Reverse
  Species: Other
  Insert size (bp): 2926
  Mutation: Deletion at 2853
  Cloning method: Unknown
Terms and licenses: Academic/Nonprofit Terms; Industry Terms: Not Available to Industry
Depositor comments: Please note: The plasmid contains two C nucleotide insertions in the KSHV anti-RTA_3Kb_Reverse (Deletion at 2853) sequence compared to the depositor's provided sequence. These differences are not known to affect plasmid function.
How to cite: pOME0294M was a gift from Dirk Dittmer (Addgene plasmid # 182623 ; http://n2t.net/addgene:182623 ; RRID:Addgene_182623)
