>Addgene plasmid #182623 | pOME0294M | depositor partial sequence | sequence record 353544 | Insert
GCGGCCGCACTGTTCCATTTCTAGCTGGAAAAATAACATATGACTTGTTACGCACAAATGTTACCACATC
CACCCTCGTCTCAAGCGGTTCGAGATGCAGGCTTGTCAGCCCACAGTCCCGAGAATAATTCACAAGCCAC
ATGAACTGGTTTCGGCGCCTTGGATCCAACCCAGACATGTCCAGCATGGTCCGTTTTTTCCTAGCCCGCC
ACGAAAAGTCCTCTCAATCCCTGCACGACTAATACACCTGTTCGAAGACGAGCATTTACGTGGCGACCAT
GTAGACTTGCTGTCGACAGGTTTTTTTTGTTTCCAAGTCGACGTGCAATTTTAGACATAGGACTTTCAGG
AGCATTTACTGTCAAAGATGGTTCTTTTTGAAAAAATGGTGCGACCGGTAGGTGACTTTCCTCCCTCGTG
TGCAGGGCAACACGCAACAATCCTATAGGGATTGAAGCCTCGCCTCTGCCGGCCTGCGAGGGTGTTTTAC
CCTCTCCGTGGTGAGACACGTCAGGCGCCAGCCCCCAAGACTAAGGTCCCCGCGGCACACCCCCATAACC
TCTCAGTTTTGAGACCCGTCAGGGAATTACTCGAGAGAGAGTTTTGGATACGTCGGTCGCAGGTGATCAC
CGTCGTACGGCAATTATTGTGGGGAATAGAACAGCAACGGTTCAAACATGTTGACGACGTCCCTTATTCG
GTTTAAGCGGGATCGGCGCCCTTGGTCCATGCCGAGCGAAACAGCCACGACCTGGTTATAGACTTACCAG
AAACGTTCCATATCCCAGAAGAGTTGCAAATCTCGCCCATGCACCGTCAGACCTAACTCCCACCGCTGCC
TGTCCCATAGATTGAGGACTTCATAGACTAGGGTCCTGCCCATTACTATGGATTTGTCTACCAACTTGTC
CACTAGAAATTCCCCGGAAGAGCTACAGTAACATTTTTGATACTGTGCGGTGAGAGAGGAATCCCATTCT
TCGAAGCCGCCAGGACACACCTTTCGAAGCAGCCGGAGAGCCTGCTTGACTTCCGGGTTGAGATGGTCAC
ACACGAGGAATATTTACTGCGTATGCTTTGTTAGATGCTAGGGTCACTGGATTTATCTCACCACCTTCTA
CACACGTAAGCCTAATACTTTCTTACAAGGTTCGAACCACGCGATACACCAGACAAATGTCTGTAATTGT
ACAAATTGGAAAAGACGAAAAAAGCACGGAGAGCTTACTCCTGGTTTCCGCGCCGGCCCATGTTGCACGG
TACGCGTCTCCGTAGGGTTCCGTAATAAGCCTAGGAGTGCCTCTCCTAGAATAAGACGTGTCTTTTCCGT
AAAGACTGTCGGCGTACGTCGCCCCACTCGGACGGAGGTCGGTATACATTCGATGATGTGCTTTATATGT
GACTTTACTTCCGGTTTACGGACCCCCGGACTCCGCTGAGCAGACGTTAGCCTCCGGGTAATACTATAAT
TGGAGAAGGGATGACTTCGAGATGTTGTGCATGCTATGGCGGCCCGACGAGAGACTCGTCAGGTCCCGGG
AGACGGAAAACCAAAAGGTTGGCCAGATGGAAGGCTCCTAATACCGCGGCGACCTCTAGTACTGGTTCCC
AGTCGAGCGGGGACTTTTGAAAATGTCGTAGTGGCCAAGACGACTCTTTGCGGCCGGTTAATGGTGGCCG
TTCCAGTGACCTGACAGGATAGGTCCTTCGCCAGAGTACGGTCTTAGAAATTAAAACGGTTAGGACCTCG
GTCCTGACAACGGCCGAAGGTACCATCTGGAGTCGCTACACGACCGTTTTGGGCGGCAATAAGACTCGCG
GGGACGGGACTCGGTCAAACAGTAATCGTTTGGGGTAGGGTTGTACGGCGTGTGGCAGTCGTAGTAGGGG
AAATTGGGTAGCCCATGTCTGGGCCGCAAATAATCATGCACCGTCCGGCGCAGTGTCTTATACCACATGT
TGTGTAGGTGGCGCGGGAATTTTGGCCGGTGGCCATCAAGTGTCTGCCACAGTCAGTTCCGCCAACGAGT
TCCCCGGCACTAATGACGCTGTTGCCACGGCGTCCGTTACGGTCGCGCCCCATGGCCTCCCCTCAACGGA
CATTACAGTCGCAGGTGAGGACGTTCTCTAGTCCAGCGACGTACAAAACAGCGTCTCTTGTGGCCTCTAA
GAGGGCTGTTGGGCTCGAGAAAGGACTGCAGTACAGTGGGAACGCTAGGCTTGTGCCAATATCACCGGGT
CGTTAAAGTTGGTGGCGTTACGCAATGCAACAACGTCCAATGGACACGGGGGAGAAGCTGTGGTGGGGGG
CTAAGTTGTCAGGCCCGGGGCCACCACGTCAACGGTTGTCATCAGGGAGACGGCCGGTCGCGCAAGGAGG
GCCGCGAGCGGGTTGGTCTTCGGAGCCCGCTTCTCGAAGGCCCGCCAGTACTGCCTCTGGTTCCACACGG
CACATCTCTAAGTTGCCGCCGCCGATGCCGCCGTCTCCGCTGTTGTGGGTTTGCTTTCGTCTCTTCGTTT
CTCTCCTCGAGTTTCTTCGCATTCCGAAACTGGCACGGTCTTCGGCTGTGGTGCGGTAGCTGGTGCTGTG
GACCATGGAGAAACCCTAGTTAATGGTGGGGGGTCCTACACGTGCGGTGCCTACAGCGGTGCAGACTCCC
TGGTAGCCTCCGTGTTGGGGGCGATGACAGCAATGGGGGCGGTGACCTGCATCTAGTCTCAGATAAGCGG
GACAATCTGCTTCGCCCGGGACTTTGTACCCTACAGCCCAGCGGAGAGAGGGGGTGACTGCTGCGCGACA
ACAGGTCATAAGACGTTCCTGACATGGTCGACCTGTGCGGTGGCGGAGACGCAGTGGGAGGGGGCGAAGG
AAGCCGGGCCTCAGAGGCCGCCTATATGGCAGTGGAAGACCACCTCTCGAATTC
